Addgene plasmid #148150: pT7-V5-SBP-C1-Hs4EBP1_Z
Purpose: Mammalian Expression of Hs4EBP1
Depositing lab: Elisa Izaurralde. Depositing organization: Max Planck Institute for Developmental Biology. Publication: The Structures of eIF4E-eIF4G Complexes Reveal an Extended Interface to Regulate Translation Initiation. Gruner S, Peter D, Weber R, Wohlbold L, Chung MY, Weichenrieder O, Valkov E, Igreja C, Izaurralde E. Mol Cell. 2016 Nov 3;64(3):467-479. doi: 10.1016/j.molcel.2016.09.020. Epub 2016 Oct 20. PubMed 27773676.
Backbone
  Vector backbone: Unknown
  Vector type: Mammalian Expression
Growth in bacteria
  Bacterial resistance: Kanamycin, 50 μg/mL
  Growth temperature: 37°C
  Growth strain: DH5alpha
  Copy number: High Copy
Gene/Insert
  Gene/Insert name: Hs4EBP1
  Species: H. sapiens (human)
  Entrez Gene: EIF4EBP1 (a.k.a. 4E-BP1, 4EBP1, BP-1, PHAS-I)
  Cloning method: Unknown
Terms and licenses: Academic/Nonprofit Terms; Industry Terms: Not Available to Industry
Depositor comments: ORF extracted from NCBI:NM_004095.3 Plasmids from this collection were made available to the research community and donated after the lab closed. Please note that the sequence provided by the depositing laboratory may be theoretical/predicted or based on Sanger sequencing results. There may be discrepancies between sequencing results obtained by Addgene and the depositor sequence. If an Addgene verified sequence is not available, please contact before placing your order to request that our lab fully sequence the plasmid.
How to cite: pT7-V5-SBP-C1-Hs4EBP1_Z was a gift from Elisa Izaurralde (Addgene plasmid # 148150 ; http://n2t.net/addgene:148150 ; RRID:Addgene_148150)
