[The description below was written by a language model from this plasmid's Addgene catalogue record and pLannotate feature annotations shown in this document.]
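Description:
pT7-V5-SBP-C1-Hs4EBP1_Z is a 4.6 kb mammalian expression plasmid encoding human 4E-BP1 (EIF4EBP1) with an N-terminal V5 epitope tag and streptavidin-binding peptide (SBP). The catalogue lists the backbone as unknown. The annotated layout is a CMV-driven cassette with an SV40 poly(A) signal, followed by an f1 ori, a NeoR/KanR marker and a pUC-type origin. In bacteria the plasmid replicates at high copy from the ColE1/pUC-type origin and is selected with kanamycin. The NeoR/KanR gene sits behind both a bacterial bla promoter and the SV40 enhancer/early promoter and ends with an HSV TK poly(A) signal, so the same marker could also support G418 selection in mammalian cells. The f1 origin allows production of single-stranded DNA.

The expression cassette uses the CMV immediate early enhancer and promoter. A T7 promoter lies just downstream of it and ahead of the coding region, which would also permit transcription by T7 RNA polymerase, for example in vitro. The V5 tag, SBP and 4E-BP1 coding sequences follow one another on the same strand, consistent with a single tagged fusion protein, and the depositor notes that the ORF was taken from the human reference mRNA. V5 allows immunodetection, while SBP binds streptavidin with nanomolar affinity and suits pulldown of the protein and its partners. The short annotations for an HIV-1 LTR, SV40 large T antigen, ble and bGH poly(A) are fragment matches and probably not functional elements.

4E-BP1 represses translation by competing with eIF4G for binding to eIF4E. The associated publication concerns eIF4E–eIF4G complex structures, so this construct fits studies of eIF4E interactions in human cells, although the record states only mammalian expression as its purpose.
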