Features (pLannotate 1.2.2; 17 found; start..end, strand, type, name):
     61..364     +  enhancer       CMV enhancer: human cytomegalovirus immediate early enhancer
    365..568     +  promoter       CMV promoter: human cytomegalovirus (CMV) immediate early promoter
    564..597     +  LTR            5' LTR (truncated) (fragment): truncated 5' long terminal repeat (LTR) from HIV-1
    613..631     +  promoter       T7 promoter: promoter for bacteriophage T7 RNA polymerase
    668..709     +  CDS            V5 tag: epitope tag from simian virus 5
    731..844     +  CDS            SBP: streptavidin-binding peptide selected from a peptide library; binds streptavidin with nanomolar affinity (Keefe et al., 2001)
    857..1210    +  CDS            EIF4EBP1: 4EBP1_HUMAN - Experimental evidence at protein level: Swiss-Prot protein existence level 1. Repressor of translation initiation that regulates EIF4E activity by preventing its assembly into the eIF4F complex: hypophosphorylated form competes with EIF4G1/EIF4G3 and strongly binds to EIF4E, leading to repress translation. In contrast, hyperphosphorylated form dissociates from EIF4E, allowing interaction between EIF4G1/EIF4G3 and EIF4E, leading to initiation of translation. Mediates the regulation of protein translation by hormones, growth factors and other stimuli that signal through the MAP kin
   1236..1320    +  CDS            large T antigen (fragment): large T antigen from SV40 (simian virus 40)
   1343..1464    +  polyA_signal   SV40 poly(A) signal: SV40 polyadenylation signal
   1498..1926    -  rep_origin     f1 ori (sequence partly withheld): f1 bacteriophage origin of replication; arrow indicates direction of (+) strand synthesis
   1953..2057    +  promoter       AmpR promoter: bla
   2059..2416    +  promoter       SV40 promoter: SV40 enhancer and early promoter
   2451..3245    +  CDS            NeoR/KanR: aminoglycoside phosphotransferase from Tn5; aph(3')-II (or nptII); confers resistance to neomycin, kanamycin, and G418 (Geneticin®)
   3266..3418    +  CDS            ble (fragment): BLE_KLEPN - Experimental evidence at protein level: Swiss-Prot protein existence level 1. Binding protein with a strong affinity to the bleomycin family of antibiotics. Binds to CL990; an antimitotic-antibiotic compound. From Klebsiella pneumoniae.
   3477..3524    +  polyA_signal   HSV TK poly(A) signal: herpes simplex virus thymidine kinase polyadenylation signal (Cole and Stacy, 1985)
   3615..3631    -  polyA_signal   bGH poly(A) signal (fragment): bovine growth hormone polyadenylation signal
   3853..4441    +  rep_origin     ori: high-copy-number ColE1/pMB1/pBR322/pUC origin of replication
>Addgene plasmid #148150 | pT7-V5-SBP-C1-Hs4EBP1_Z | addgene full sequence | sequence record 401042 | Addgene NGS Result
TAGTTATTAATAGTAATCAATTACGGGGTCATTAGTTCATAGCCCATATATGGAGTTCCGCGTTACATAA
CTTACGGTAAATGGCCCGCCTGGCTGACCGCCCAACGACCCCCGCCCATTGACGTCAATAATGACGTATG
TTCCCATAGTAACGCCAATAGGGACTTTCCATTGACGTCAATGGGTGGAGTATTTACGGTAAACTGCCCA
CTTGGCAGTACATCAAGTGTATCATATGCCAAGTACGCCCCCTATTGACGTCAATGACGGTAAATGGCCC
GCCTGGCATTATGCCCAGTACATGACCTTATGGGACTTTCCTACTTGGCAGTACATCTACGTATTAGTCA
TCGCTATTACCATGGTGATGCGGTTTTGGCAGTACATCAATGGGCGTGGATAGCGGTTTGACTCACGGGG
ATTTCCAAGTCTCCACCCCATTGACGTCAATGGGAGTTTGTTTTGGCACCAAAATCAACGGGACTTTCCA
AAATGTCGTAACAACTCCGCCCCATTGACGCAAATGGGCGGTAGGCGTGTACGGTGGGAGGTCTATATAA
GCAGAGCTCTCTGGCTAACTAGAGAACCCACTGCTTACTGGCTTATCGAAATTAATACGACTCACTATAG
GGAGACCCAAGCTCTAGCGCTACCGGTCGCCACCATGGGTAAGCCTATCCCTAACCCTCTCCTCGGTCTC
GATTCTACGCCCGGAAGCGGTAGCGGTACGATGGACGAGAAGACCACCGGCTGGGGGGGCGGCCACGTGG
TGGAGGGCCTGGCCGGCGAGCTGGAGCAGCTGCGGGCCAGGCTGGAGCACCACCCTCAGGGCCAGCGGGA
GCCCAGATCTCGAGCTATGTCCGGGGGCAGCAGCTGCAGCCAGACCCCAAGCCGGGCCATCCCCGCCACT
CGCCGGGTGGTGCTCGGCGACGGCGTGCAGCTCCCGCCCGGGGACTACAGCACGACCCCCGGCGGCACGC
TCTTCAGCACCACCCCGGGAGGTACCAGGATCATCTATGACCGGAAATTCCTGATGGAGTGTCGGAACTC
ACCTGTGACCAAAACACCCCCAAGGGATCTGCCCACCATTCCGGGGGTCACCAGCCCTTCCAGTGATGAG
CCCCCCATGGAAGCCAGCCAGAGCCACCTGCGCAATAGCCCAGAAGATAAGCGGGCGGGCGGTGAAGAGT
CACAGTTTGAGATGGACATTTAAGGATCCACCGGATCTAGATAACTGATCATAATCAGCCATACCACATT
TGTAGAGGTTTTACTTGCTTTAAAAAACCTCCCACACCTCCCCCTGAACCTGAAACATAAAATGAATGCA
ATTGTTGTTGTTAACTTGTTTATTGCAGCTTATAATGGTTACAAATAAAGCAATAGCATCACAAATTTCA
CAAATAAAGCATTTTTTTCACTGCATTCTAGTTGTGGTTTGTCCAAACTCATCAATGTATCTTAACGCGT
AAATTGTAAGCGTTAATATTTTGTTAAAATTCGCGTTAAATTTTTGTTAAATCAGCTCATTTTTTAACCA
ATAGGCCGAAATCGGCAAAATCCCTTATAAATCAAAAGAATAGACCGAGATAGGGT
[37 nt withheld, positions 1597-1633]
AAAGAACGTGGACTCCAACGTCAAAGG
[49 nt withheld, positions 1661-1709]
T
[91 nt withheld, positions 1711-1801]
G
[124 nt withheld, positions 1803-1926]
CAGGTGGCACTTTTCGGGGAAATGTGCGCGGAACCCCTATTTGTTTATTTTTCTAAATACATTCAAATAT
GTATCCGCTCATGAGACAATAACCCTGATAAATGCTTCAATAATATTGAAAAAGGAAGAGTCCTGAGGCG
GAAAGAACCAGCTGTGGAATGTGTGTCAGTTAGGGTGTGGAAAGTCCCCAGGCTCCCCAGCAGGCAGAAG
TATGCAAAGCATGCATCTCAATTAGTCAGCAACCAGGTGTGGAAAGTCCCCAGGCTCCCCAGCAGGCAGA
AGTATGCAAAGCATGCATCTCAATTAGTCAGCAACCATAGTCCCGCCCCTAACTCCGCCCATCCCGCCCC
TAACTCCGCCCAGTTCCGCCCATTCTCCGCCCCATGGCTGACTAATTTTTTTTATTTATGCAGAGGCCGA
GGCCGCCTCGGCCTCTGAGCTATTCCAGAAGTAGTGAGGAGGCTTTTTTGGAGGCCTAGGCTTTTGCAAA
GATCGATCAAGAGACAGGATGAGGATCGTTTCGCATGATTGAACAAGATGGATTGCACGCAGGTTCTCCG
GCCGCTTGGGTGGAGAGGCTATTCGGCTATGACTGGGCACAACAGACAATCGGCTGCTCTGATGCCGCCG
TGTTCCGGCTGTCAGCGCAGGGGCGCCCGGTTCTTTTTGTCAAGACCGACCTGTCCGGTGCCCTGAATGA
ACTGCAAGACGAGGCAGCGCGGCTATCGTGGCTGGCCACGACGGGCGTTCCTTGCGCAGCTGTGCTCGAC
GTTGTCACTGAAGCGGGAAGGGACTGGCTGCTATTGGGCGAAGTGCCGGGGCAGGATCTCCTGTCATCTC
ACCTTGCTCCTGCCGAGAAAGTATCCATCATGGCTGATGCAATGCGGCGGCTGCATACGCTTGATCCGGC
TACCTGCCCATTCGACCACCAAGCGAAACATCGCATCGAGCGAGCACGTACTCGGATGGAAGCCGGTCTT
GTCGATCAGGATGATCTGGACGAAGAGCATCAGGGGCTCGCGCCAGCCGAACTGTTCGCCAGGCTCAAGG
CGAGCATGCCCGACGGCGAGGATCTCGTCGTGACCCATGGCGATGCCTGCTTGCCGAATATCATGGTGGA
AAATGGCCGCTTTTCTGGATTCATCGACTGTGGCCGGCTGGGTGTGGCGGACCGCTATCAGGACATAGCG
TTGGCTACCCGTGATATTGCTGAAGAGCTTGGCGGCGAATGGGCTGACCGCTTCCTCGTGCTTTACGGTA
TCGCCGCTCCCGATTCGCAGCGCATCGCCTTCTATCGCCTTCTTGACGAGTTCTTCTGAGCGGGACTCTG
GGGTTCGAAATGACCGACCAAGCGACGCCCAACCTGCCATCACGAGATTTCGATTCCACCGCCGCCTTCT
ATGAAAGGTTGGGCTTCGGAATCGTTTTCCGGGACGCCGGCTGGATGATCCTCCAGCGCGGGGATCTCAT
GCTGGAGTTCTTCGCCCACCCTAGGGGGAGGCTAACTGAAACACGGAAGGAGACAATACCGGAAGGAACC
CGCGCTATGACGGCAATAAAAAGACAGAATAAAACGCACGGTGTTGGGTCGTTTGTTCATAAACGCGGGG
TTCGGTCCCAGGGCTGGCACTCTGTCGATACCCCACCGAGACCCCATTGGGGCCAATACGCCCGCGTTTC
TTCCTTTTCCCCACCCCACCCCCCAAGTTCGGGTGAAGGCCCAGGGCTCGCAGCCAACGTCGGGGCGGCA
GGCCCTGCCATAGCCTCAGGTTACTCATATATACTTTAGATTGATTTAAAACTTCATTTTTAATTTAAAA
GGATCTAGGTGAAGATCCTTTTTGATAATCTCATGACCAAAATCCCTTAACGTGAGTTTTCGTTCCACTG
AGCGTCAGACCCCGTAGAAAAGATCAAAGGATCTTCTTGAGATCCTTTTTTTCTGCGCGTAATCTGCTGC
TTGCAAACAAAAAAACCACCGCTACCAGCGGTGGTTTGTTTGCCGGATCAAGAGCTACCAACTCTTTTTC
CGAAGGTAACTGGCTTCAGCAGAGCGCAGATACCAAATACTGTTCTTCTAGTGTAGCCGTAGTTAGGCCA
CCACTTCAAGAACTCTGTAGCACCGCCTACATACCTCGCTCTGCTAATCCTGTTACCAGTGGCTGCTGCC
AGTGGCGATAAGTCGTGTCTTACCGGGTTGGACTCAAGACGATAGTTACCGGATAAGGCGCAGCGGTCGG
GCTGAACGGGGGGTTCGTGCACACAGCCCAGCTTGGAGCGAACGACCTACACCGAACTGAGATACCTACA
GCGTGAGCTATGAGAAAGCGCCACGCTTCCCGAAGGGAGAAAGGCGGACAGGTATCCGGTAAGCGGCAGG
GTCGGAACAGGAGAGCGCACGAGGGAGCTTCCAGGGGGAAACGCCTGGTATCTTTATAGTCCTGTCGGGT
TTCGCCACCTCTGACTTGAGCGTCGATTTTTGTGATGCTCGTCAGGGGGGCGGAGCCTATGGAAAAACGC
CAGCAACGCGGCCTTTTTACGGTTCCTGGCCTTTTGCTGGCCTTTTGCTCACATGTTCTTTCCTGCGTTA
TCCCCTGATTCTGTGGATAACCGTATTACCGCCATGCAT
